LOCUS       Exported 4739 bp ds-DNA circular SYN 12-MAY-2021
DEFINITION  synthetic circular DNA
ACCESSION   .
VERSION     .
KEYWORDS    pENTR/D_creERt2
SOURCE      synthetic DNA construct
  ORGANISM  synthetic DNA construct
REFERENCE   1 (bases 1 to 4739)
  AUTHORS   Mosimann C, Kaufman CK, Li P, Pugach EK, Tamplin OJ, Zon LI
  TITLE     Ubiquitous transgene expression and Cre-based recombination driven
            by the ubiquitin promoter in zebrafish.
  JOURNAL   Development. 2011 Jan . 138(1):169-77.
  PUBMED    21138979
REFERENCE   2 (bases 1 to 4739)
  AUTHORS   .
  TITLE     Direct Submission
  JOURNAL   Exported May 12, 2021 from SnapGene Server 1.1.58
            http://www.snapgene.com
FEATURES             Location/Qualifiers
     source          1..4739
                     /organism="synthetic DNA construct"
                     /mol_type="other DNA"
     rep_origin      27..615
                     /direction=RIGHT
                     /label=ori
                     /note="high-copy-number ColE1/pMB1/pBR322/pUC origin of
                     replication"
     primer_bind     516..535
                     /label=pBR322ori-F
                     /note="pBR322 origin, forward primer"
     primer_bind     769..786
                     /label=L4440
                     /note="L4440 vector, forward primer"
     terminator      945..972
                     /label=rrnB T2 terminator
                     /note="transcription terminator T2 from the E. coli rrnB
                     gene"
     terminator      1064..1150
                     /gene="Escherichia coli rrnB"
                     /label=rrnB T1 terminator
                     /note="transcription terminator T1 from the E. coli rrnB
                     gene"
     primer_bind     1199..1221
                     /label=M13/pUC Forward
                     /note="In lacZ gene"
     primer_bind     1213..1230
                     /label=M13 Forward
                     /note="In lacZ gene. Also called M13-F20 or M13 (-21)
                     Forward"
     primer_bind     1214..1230
                     /label=M13 fwd
                     /note="common sequencing primer, one of multiple similar
                     variants"
     protein_bind    1246..1345
                     /gene="mutant version of attL"
                     /label=attL1
                     /bound_moiety="LR Clonase(TM)"
                     /note="recombination site for the Gateway(R) LR reaction"
     CDS             1366..2394
                     /codon_start=1
                     /product="site-specific recombinase"
                     /label=Cre
                     /note="Cre is a site-specific recombinase from
                     bacteriophage P1. Recombination occurs at loxP sequences."
                     /translation="MSNLLTVHQNLPALPVDATSDEVRKNLMDMFRDRQAFSEHTWKML
                     LSVCRSWAAWCKLNNRKWFPAEPEDVRDYLLYLQARGLAVKTIQQHLGQLNMLHRRSGL
                     PRPSDSNAVSLVMRRIRKENVDAGERAKQALAFERTDFDQVRSLMENSDRCQDIRNLAF
                     LGIAYNTLLRIAEIARIRVKDISRTDGGRMLIHIGRTKTLVSTAGVEKALSLGVTKLVE
                     RWISVSGVADDPNNYLFCRVRKNGVAAPSATSQLSTRALEGIFEATHRLIYGAKDDSGQ
                     RYLAWSGHSARVGAARDMARAGVSIPEIMQAGGWTNVNIVMNYIRNLDSETGAMVRLLE
                     DGD"
     CDS             2407..3342
                     /codon_start=1
                     /product="mutated ligand-binding domain of the human
                     estrogen receptor (Feil et al., 1997)"
                     /label=ERT2
                     /translation="AGDMRAANLWPSPLMIKRSKKNSLALSLTADQMVSALLDAEPPIL
                     YSEYDPTRPFSEASMMGLLTNLADRELVHMINWAKRVPGFVDLTLHDQVHLLECAWLEI
                     LMIGLVWRSMEHPVKLLFAPNLLLDRNQGKCVEGMVEIFDMLLATSSRFRMMNLQGEEF
                     VCLKSIILLNSGVYTFLSSTLKSLEEKDHIHRVLDKITDTLIHLMAKAGLTLQQQHQRL
                     AQLLLILSHIRHMSNKGMEHLYSMKCKNVVPLYDLLLEAADAHRLHAPTSRGGASVEET
                     DQSHLATAGSTSSHSLQKYYITGEAEGFPAT"
     polyA_signal    3394..3515
                     /label=SV40 poly(A) signal
                     /note="SV40 polyadenylation signal"
     primer_bind     complement(3431..3450)
                     /label=SV40pA-R
                     /note="SV40 polyA, reverse primer"
     primer_bind     3485..3504
                     /label=EBV-rev
                     /note="SV40 polyA terminator, reverse primer"
     protein_bind    complement(3541..3640)
                     /gene="mutant version of attL"
                     /label=attL2
                     /bound_moiety="LR Clonase(TM)"
                     /note="recombination site for the Gateway(R) LR reaction"
     primer_bind     complement(3657..3676)
                     /label=T7
                     /note="T7 promoter, forward primer"
     promoter        complement(3658..3676)
                     /label=T7 promoter
                     /note="promoter for bacteriophage T7 RNA polymerase"
     primer_bind     complement(3681..3697)
                     /label=M13 rev
                     /note="common sequencing primer, one of multiple similar
                     variants"
     primer_bind     complement(3681..3697)
                     /label=M13 Reverse
                     /note="In lacZ gene. Also called M13-rev"
     primer_bind     complement(3799..3818)
                     /label=pENTR-R
                     /note="pENTR vectors, reverse primer"
     CDS             3810..4619
                     /codon_start=1
                     /gene="aph(3')-Ia"
                     /product="aminoglycoside phosphotransferase"
                     /label=KanR
                     /note="confers resistance to kanamycin in bacteria or G418
                     (Geneticin(R)) in eukaryotes"
                     /translation="MSHIQRETSRPRLNSNMDADLYGYKWARDNVGQSGATIYRLYGKP
                     DAPELFLKHGKGSVANDVTDEMVRLNWLTEFMPLPTIKHFIRTPDDAWLLTTAIPGKTA
                     FQVLEEYPDSGENIVDALAVFLRRLHSIPVCNCPFNSDRVFRLAQAQSRMNNGLVDASD
                     FDDERNGWPVEQVWKEMHKLLPFSPDSVVTHGDFSLDNLIFDEGKLIGCIDVGRVGIAD
                     RYQDLAILWNCLGEFSPSLQKRLFQKYGIDNPDMNKLQFHLMLDEFF"
     primer_bind     complement(3877..3896)
                     /label=Kan-R
                     /note="Kanamycin resistance gene, reverse primer"
ORIGIN
        1 cccgtagaaa agatcaaagg atcttcttga gatccttttt ttctgcgcgt aatctgctgc
       61 ttgcaaacaa aaaaaccacc gctaccagcg gtggtttgtt tgccggatca agagctacca
      121 actctttttc cgaaggtaac tggcttcagc agagcgcaga taccaaatac tgttcttcta
      181 gtgtagccgt agttaggcca ccacttcaag aactctgtag caccgcctac atacctcgct
      241 ctgctaatcc tgttaccagt ggctgctgcc agtggcgata agtcgtgtct taccgggttg
      301 gactcaagac gatagttacc ggataaggcg cagcggtcgg gctgaacggg gggttcgtgc
      361 acacagccca gcttggagcg aacgacctac accgaactga gatacctaca gcgtgagcta
      421 tgagaaagcg ccacgcttcc cgaagggaga aaggcggaca ggtatccggt aagcggcagg
      481 gtcggaacag gagagcgcac gagggagctt ccagggggaa acgcctggta tctttatagt
      541 cctgtcgggt ttcgccacct ctgacttgag cgtcgatttt tgtgatgctc gtcagggggg
      601 cggagcctat ggaaaaacgc cagcaacgcg gcctttttac ggttcctggc cttttgctgg
      661 ccttttgctc acatgttctt tcctgcgtta tcccctgatt ctgtggataa ccgtattacc
      721 gcctttgagt gagctgatac cgctcgccgc agccgaacga ccgagcgcag cgagtcagtg
      781 agcgaggaag cggaagagcg cccaatacgc aaaccgcctc tccccgcgcg ttggccgatt
      841 cattaatgca gctggcacga caggtttccc gactggaaag cgggcagtga gcgcaacgca
      901 attaatacgc gtaccgctag ccaggaagag tttgtagaaa cgcaaaaagg ccatccgtca
      961 ggatggcctt ctgcttagtt tgatgcctgg cagtttatgg cgggcgtcct gcccgccacc
     1021 ctccgggccg ttgcttcaca acgttcaaat ccgctcccgg cggatttgtc ctactcagga
     1081 gagcgttcac cgacaaacaa cagataaaac gaaaggccca gtcttccgac tgagcctttc
     1141 gttttatttg atgcctggca gttccctact ctcgcgttaa cgctagcatg gatgttttcc
     1201 cagtcacgac gttgtaaaac gacggccagt cttaagctcg ggccccaaat aatgatttta
     1261 ttttgactga tagtgacctg ttcgttgcaa caaattgatg agcaatgctt ttttataatg
     1321 ccaactttgt acaaaaaagc aggctccgcg gccgccccct tcaccatgtc caatttactg
     1381 accgtacacc aaaatttgcc tgcattaccg gtcgatgcaa cgagtgatga ggttcgcaag
     1441 aacctgatgg acatgttcag ggatcgccag gcgttttctg agcatacctg gaaaatgctt
     1501 ctgtccgttt gccggtcgtg ggcggcatgg tgcaagttga ataaccggaa atggtttccc
     1561 gcagaacctg aagatgttcg cgattatctt ctatatcttc aggcgcgcgg tctggcagta
     1621 aaaactatcc agcaacattt gggccagcta aacatgcttc atcgtcggtc cgggctgcca
     1681 cgaccaagtg acagcaatgc tgtttcactg gttatgcggc ggatccgaaa agaaaacgtt
     1741 gatgccggtg aacgtgcaaa acaggctcta gcgttcgaac gcactgattt cgaccaggtt
     1801 cgttcactca tggaaaatag cgatcgctgc caggatatac gtaatctggc atttctgggg
     1861 attgcttata acaccctgtt acgtatagcc gaaattgcca ggatcagggt taaagatatc
     1921 tcacgtactg acggtgggag aatgttaatc catattggca gaacgaaaac gctggttagc
     1981 accgcaggtg tagagaaggc acttagcctg ggggtaacta aactggtcga gcgatggatt
     2041 tccgtctctg gtgtagctga tgatccgaat aactacctgt tttgccgggt cagaaaaaat
     2101 ggtgttgccg cgccatctgc caccagccag ctatcaactc gcgccctgga agggattttt
     2161 gaagcaactc atcgattgat ttacggcgct aaggatgact ctggtcagag atacctggcc
     2221 tggtctggac acagtgcccg tgtcggagcc gcgcgagata tggcccgcgc tggagtttca
     2281 ataccggaga tcatgcaagc tggtggctgg accaatgtaa atattgtcat gaactatatc
     2341 cgtaacctgg atagtgaaac aggggcaatg gtgcgcctgc tggaagatgg cgatctcgag
     2401 ccatctgctg gagacatgag agctgccaac ctttggccaa gcccgctcat gatcaaacgc
     2461 tctaagaaga acagcctggc cttgtccctg acggccgacc agatggtcag tgccttgttg
     2521 gatgctgagc cccccatact ctattccgag tatgatccta ccagaccctt cagtgaagct
     2581 tcgatgatgg gcttactgac caacctggca gacagggagc tggttcacat gatcaactgg
     2641 gcgaagaggg tgccaggctt tgtggatttg accctccatg atcaggtcca ccttctagaa
     2701 tgtgcctggc tagagatcct gatgattggt ctcgtctggc gctccatgga gcacccagtg
     2761 aagctactgt ttgctcctaa cttgctcttg gacaggaacc agggaaaatg tgtagagggc
     2821 atggtggaga tcttcgacat gctgctggct acatcatctc ggttccgcat gatgaatctg
     2881 cagggagagg agtttgtgtg cctcaaatct attattttgc ttaattctgg agtgtacaca
     2941 tttctgtcca gcaccctgaa gtctctggaa gagaaggacc atatccaccg agtcctggac
     3001 aagatcacag acactttgat ccacctgatg gccaaggcag gcctgaccct gcagcagcag
     3061 caccagcggc tggcccagct cctcctcatc ctctcccaca tcaggcacat gagtaacaaa
     3121 ggcatggagc atctgtacag catgaagtgc aagaacgtgg tgcccctcta tgacctgctg
     3181 ctggaggcgg cggacgccca ccgcctacat gcgcccacta gccgtggagg ggcatccgtg
     3241 gaggagacgg accaaagcca cttggccact gcgggctcta cttcatcgca ttccttgcaa
     3301 aagtattaca tcacggggga ggcagagggt ttccctgcca cagcttgatg aagatctgag
     3361 ctccctggcg gaattcggat cttattaaag cagaacttgt ttattgcagc ttataatggt
     3421 tacaaataaa gcaatagcat cacaaatttc acaaataaag catttttttc actgcattct
     3481 agttgtggtt tgtccaaact catcaatgta tcttatcatg tctgaagggt gggcgcgccg
     3541 acccagcttt cttgtacaaa gttggcatta taagaaagca ttgcttatca atttgttgca
     3601 acgaacaggt cactatcagt caaaataaaa tcattatttg ccatccagct gatatcccct
     3661 atagtgagtc gtattacatg gtcatagctg tttcctggca gctctggccc gtgtctcaaa
     3721 atctctgatg ttacattgca caagataaaa atatatcatc atgaacaata aaactgtctg
     3781 cttacataaa cagtaataca aggggtgtta tgagccatat tcaacgggaa acgtcgaggc
     3841 cgcgattaaa ttccaacatg gatgctgatt tatatgggta taaatgggct cgcgataatg
     3901 tcgggcaatc aggtgcgaca atctatcgct tgtatgggaa gcccgatgcg ccagagttgt
     3961 ttctgaaaca tggcaaaggt agcgttgcca atgatgttac agatgagatg gtcagactaa
     4021 actggctgac ggaatttatg cctcttccga ccatcaagca ttttatccgt actcctgatg
     4081 atgcatggtt actcaccact gcgatccccg gaaaaacagc attccaggta ttagaagaat
     4141 atcctgattc aggtgaaaat attgttgatg cgctggcagt gttcctgcgc cggttgcatt
     4201 cgattcctgt ttgtaattgt ccttttaaca gcgatcgcgt atttcgtctc gctcaggcgc
     4261 aatcacgaat gaataacggt ttggttgatg cgagtgattt tgatgacgag cgtaatggct
     4321 ggcctgttga acaagtctgg aaagaaatgc ataaactttt gccattctca ccggattcag
     4381 tcgtcactca tggtgatttc tcacttgata accttatttt tgacgagggg aaattaatag
     4441 gttgtattga tgttggacga gtcggaatcg cagaccgata ccaggatctt gccatcctat
     4501 ggaactgcct cggtgagttt tctccttcat tacagaaacg gctttttcaa aaatatggta
     4561 ttgataatcc tgatatgaat aaattgcagt ttcatttgat gctcgatgag tttttctaat
     4621 cagaattggt taattggttg taacactggc agagcattac gctgacttga cgggacggcg
     4681 caagctcatg accaaaatcc cttaacgtga gttacgcgtc gttccactga gcgtcagac
//
