[The description below was written by a language model from this plasmid's Addgene catalogue record and the feature table of its GenBank file.]
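Description:
pENTR/D_creERt2 is a Multisite Gateway middle entry clone built on the Invitrogen pENTR/D-TOPO backbone. It carries the coding sequence for the tamoxifen-inducible recombinase CreERT2. The full annotated sequence is a 4.7 kb circular plasmid that is maintained in E. coli through a high-copy ColE1/pUC-type origin and selected with kanamycin via the aph(3')-Ia gene. The rrnB T1 and T2 transcription terminators lie upstream of the cloning region and insulate the insert from read-through transcription in bacteria. M13 forward and reverse primer sites flank the cassette for sequencing, and a T7 promoter lies just outside attL2, pointing back toward the insert.

The payload sits between attL1 and attL2, with NotI and AscI sites retained at the junctions. It consists of the bacteriophage P1 Cre open reading frame, followed closely by ERT2, the mutated ligand-binding domain of the human estrogen receptor. An SV40 polyadenylation signal lies downstream, still inside the att sites. Fusion to ERT2 generally keeps Cre inactive until a tamoxifen-type ligand is supplied, which gives temporal control over recombination at loxP sites.

The entry clone has no eukaryotic promoter, so it is not an expression construct by itself. Instead, LR Clonase recombination combines it with a 5′ promoter entry clone and a 3′ element in a destination vector. The associated publication concerns ubiquitin promoter-driven transgene expression and Cre-based recombination in zebrafish, which suggests use in assembling CreERT2 driver transgenes.

Two short partial sequence records are also held. One has no annotations, and the other shows an SV40 poly(A) signal beside a site annotated as attB2, which does not add to the full map.
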