Addgene plasmid #27321: pENTR/D_creERt2
Depositing lab: Leonard Zon. Publication: Ubiquitous transgene expression and Cre-based recombination driven by the ubiquitin promoter in zebrafish. Mosimann C, Kaufman CK, Li P, Pugach EK, Tamplin OJ, Zon LI. Development. 2011 Jan . 138(1):169-77. 10.1242/dev.059345 PubMed 21138979.
Backbone
  Vector backbone: pENTR/D TOPO
  Backbone manufacturer: Invitrogen
  Backbone size w/o insert (bp): 2555
  Vector type: Multisite Gateway middle entry vector
Growth in bacteria
  Bacterial resistance: Kanamycin, 50 μg/mL
  Growth temperature: 37°C
  Growth strain: DH5alpha
  Copy number: High Copy
Gene/Insert
  Gene/Insert name: creERt2 (alt name: CreERt2)
  Species: P1 bacteriophage
  Insert size (bp): 2160
  Cloning method: Gateway Cloning; 5′ cloning site attL1 / NotI (not destroyed); 3′ cloning site attL2 / AscI (not destroyed)
  Sequencing primers: 5′ M13 forward; 3′ M13 reverse
Terms and licenses: Academic/Nonprofit Terms; Industry Terms: Not Available to Industry
How to cite: pENTR/D_creERt2 was a gift from Leonard Zon (Addgene plasmid # 27321 ; http://n2t.net/addgene:27321 ; RRID:Addgene_27321)
