LOCUS       Exported 856 bp ds-DNA linear SYN 20-MAY-2021
DEFINITION  synthetic linear DNA
ACCESSION   .
VERSION     .
KEYWORDS    pENTR/D_creERt2
SOURCE      synthetic DNA construct
  ORGANISM  synthetic DNA construct
REFERENCE   1 (bases 1 to 856)
  AUTHORS   Mosimann C, Kaufman CK, Li P, Pugach EK, Tamplin OJ, Zon LI
  TITLE     Ubiquitous transgene expression and Cre-based recombination driven
            by the ubiquitin promoter in zebrafish.
  JOURNAL   Development. 2011 Jan . 138(1):169-77.
  PUBMED    21138979
REFERENCE   2 (bases 1 to 856)
  AUTHORS   .
  TITLE     Direct Submission
  JOURNAL   Exported May 20, 2021 from SnapGene Server 1.1.58
            http://www.snapgene.com
FEATURES             Location/Qualifiers
     source          1..856
                     /organism="synthetic DNA construct"
                     /mol_type="other DNA"
ORIGIN
        1 ataagatccg aattccgcca gggagctcag atcttcatca agctgtggca gggaaaccct
       61 ctgcctcccc cgtgatgtaa tacttttgca aggaatgcga tgaagtagag cccgcagtgg
      121 ccaagtggct ttggtccgtc tcctccacgg atgcccctcc acggctagtg ggcgcatgta
      181 ggcggtgggc gtccgccgcc tccagcagca ggtcatagag gggcaccacg ttcttgcact
      241 tcatgctgta cagatgctcc atgcctttgt tactcatgtg cctgatgtgg gagaggatga
      301 ggaggagctg ggccagccgc tggtgctgct gctgcagggt caggcctgcc ttggccatca
      361 ggtggatcaa agtgtctgtg atcttgtcca ggactcggtg gatatggtcc ttctcttcca
      421 gagacttcag ggtgctggac agaaatgtgt acactccaga attaagcaaa ataatagatt
      481 tgaggcacac aaactcctct ccctgcagat tcatcatgcg gaaccgagat gatgtagcca
      541 gcagcatgtc gaagatctcc accatgccct ctacacattt tccctggttc ctgtccaaga
      601 gcaagttagg agcaaacagt agcttcactg ggtgctccat ggagcgccag acgagaccaa
      661 tcatcaggat ctctagccag gcacattcta gaaggtggac ctgatcatgg agggtcaaat
      721 ccacaaagcc tggcaccctc ttcgcccagt tgatcatgtg aaccagctcc ctgtctgcca
      781 ggttggtcag taagcccatc atcgaagctt cactgaaggg tctggtagga tcatactcgg
      841 aatagagtat gggggg
//
