LOCUS       Exported 761 bp ds-DNA linear SYN 20-MAY-2021
DEFINITION  synthetic linear DNA
ACCESSION   .
VERSION     .
KEYWORDS    pENTR/D_creERt2
SOURCE      synthetic DNA construct
  ORGANISM  synthetic DNA construct
REFERENCE   1 (bases 1 to 761)
  AUTHORS   Mosimann C, Kaufman CK, Li P, Pugach EK, Tamplin OJ, Zon LI
  TITLE     Ubiquitous transgene expression and Cre-based recombination driven
            by the ubiquitin promoter in zebrafish.
  JOURNAL   Development. 2011 Jan . 138(1):169-77.
  PUBMED    21138979
REFERENCE   2 (bases 1 to 761)
  AUTHORS   .
  TITLE     Direct Submission
  JOURNAL   Exported May 20, 2021 from SnapGene Server 1.1.58
            http://www.snapgene.com
FEATURES             Location/Qualifiers
     source          1..761
                     /organism="synthetic DNA construct"
                     /mol_type="other DNA"
     protein_bind    29..53
                     /gene="mutant version of attB"
                     /label=attB2
                     /bound_moiety="BP Clonase(TM)"
                     /note="recombination site for the Gateway(R) BP reaction"
     polyA_signal    79..200
                     /label=SV40 poly(A) signal
                     /note="SV40 polyadenylation signal"
     primer_bind     complement(90..109)
                     /label=EBV-rev
                     /note="SV40 polyA terminator, reverse primer"
     primer_bind     144..163
                     /label=SV40pA-R
                     /note="SV40 polyA, reverse primer"
ORIGIN
        1 aattgataag caatgctttc ttataatgcc aactttgtac aagaaagctg ggtcggcgcg
       61 cccacccttc agacatgata agatacattg atgagtttgg acaaaccaca actagaatgc
      121 agtgaaaaaa atgctttatt tgtgaaattt gtgatgctat tgctttattt gtaaccatta
      181 taagctgcaa taaacaagtt ctgctttaat aagatccgaa ttccgccagg gagctcagat
      241 cttcatcaag ctgtggcagg gaaaccctct gcctcccccg tgatgtaata cttttgcaag
      301 gaatgcgatg aagtagagcc cgcagtggcc aagtggcttt ggtccgtctc ctccacggat
      361 gcccctccac ggctagtggg cgcatgtagg cggtgggcgt ccgccgcctc cagcagcagg
      421 tcatagaggg gcaccacgtt cttgcacttc atgctgtaca gatgctccat gcctttgtta
      481 ctcatgtgcc tgatgtggga gaggatgagg aggagctggg ccagccgctg gtgctgctgc
      541 tgcagggtca ggcctgcctt ggccatcagg tggatcaaag tgtctgtgat cttgtccagg
      601 actcggtgga tatggtcctt ctcttccaga gacttcaggg tgctggacag aaatgtgtac
      661 actccagaat taagcaaaat aatagatttg aggcacacaa actcctctcc ctgcagattc
      721 atcatgcgga accgagatga tgtagccagc agcatgtcga a
//
