>Addgene plasmid #27321 | pENTR/D_creERt2 | addgene partial sequence | sequence record 56998 | M13_pUC_fwd
TAAGCTCGGGCCCCAAATAATGATTTTATTTTGACTGATAGTGACCTGTTCGTTGCAACAAATTGATGAG
CAATGCTTTTTTATAATGCCAACTTTGTACAAAAAAGCAGGCTCCGCGGCCGCCCCCTTCACCATGTCCA
ATTTACTGACCGTACACCAAAATTTGCCTGCATTACCGGTCGATGCAACGAGTGATGAGGTTCGCAAGAA
CCTGATGGACATGTTCAGGGATCGCCAGGCGTTTTCTGAGCATACCTGGAAAATGCTTCTGTCCGTTTGC
CGGTCGTGGGCGGCATGGTGCAAGTTGAATAACCGGAAATGGTTTCCCGCAGAACCTGAAGATGTTCGCG
ATTATCTTCTATATCTTCAGGCGCGCGGTCTGGCAGTAAAAACTATCCAGCAACATTTGGGCCAGCTAAA
CATGCTTCATCGTCGGTCCGGGCTGCCACGACCAAGTGACAGCAATGCTGTTTCACTGGTTATGCGGCGG
ATCCGAAAAGAAAACGTTGATGCCGGTGAACGTGCAAAACAGGCTCTAGCGTTCGAACGCACTGATTTCG
ACCAGGTTCGTTCACTCATGGAAAATAGCGATCGCTGCCAGGATATACGTAATCTGGCATTTCTGGGGAT
TGCTTATAACACCCTGTTACGTATAGCCGAAATTGCCAGGATCAGGGTTAAAGATATCTCACGTACTGAC
GGTGGGAGAATGTTAATCCATATTGGCAGAACGAAAACGCTGGTTAGCACCGCAGGTGTAGAGAAGGCAC
TTAGCCTGGGGGTAACTAAACTGGTCGAGCGATGGATTTCCGTCTCTGGTGTAGCTGATGATCCGAATAA
CTACCTGTTT
