>Addgene plasmid #27321 | pENTR/D_creERt2 | addgene partial sequence | sequence record 78620 | Cre-F 5'-tttacggcgctaaggatgac-3'
GGCCCGCGCTGGAGTTTCAATACCGGAGATCATGCAAGCTGGTGGCTGGACCAATGTAAATATTGTCATG
AACTATATCCGTAACCTGGATAGTGAAACAGGGGCAATGGTGCGCCTGCTGGAAGATGGCGATCTCGAGC
CATCTGCTGGAGACATGAGAGCTGCCAACCTTTGGCCAAGCCCGCTCATGATCAAACGCTCTAAGAAGAA
CAGCCTGGCCTTGTCCCTGACGGCCGACCAGATGGTCAGTGCCTTGTTGGATGCTGAGCCCCCCATACTC
TATTCCGAGTATGATCCTACCAGACCCTTCAGTGAAGCTTCGATGATGGGCTTACTGACCAACCTGGCAG
ACAGGGAGCTGGTTCACATGATCAACTGGGCGAAGAGGGTGCCAGGCTTTGTGGATTTGACCCTCCATGA
TCAGGTCCACCTTCTAGAATGTGCCTGGCTAGAGATCCTGATGATTGGTCTCGTCTGGCGCTCCATGGAG
CACCCAGTGAAGCTACTGTTTGCTCCTAACTTGCTCTTGGACAGGAACCAGGGAAAATGTGTAGAGGGCA
TGGTGGAGATCTTCGACATGCTGCTGGCTACATCATCTCGGTTCCGCATGATGAATCTGCAGGGAGAGGA
GTTTGTGTGCCTCAAATCTATTATTTTGCTTAATTCTGGAGTGTACACATTTCTGTCCAGCACCCTGAAG
TCTCTGGAA
